>Addgene plasmid #178945 | pTN14 | addgene full sequence | sequence record 356930 | Addgene NGS Result
CTG
[124 nt withheld, positions 4-127]
C
[91 nt withheld, positions 129-219]
A
[49 nt withheld, positions 221-269]
CCTTTGACGTTGGAGTCCACGTTCTTT
[37 nt withheld, positions 297-333]
ACCCTATCTCGGTCTATTCTTTTGATTTATAAGGGATTTTGCCGATTTCGGCCTATTGGTTAAAAAATGA
GCTGATTTAACAAAAATTTAACGCGAATTTTAACAAAATATTAACGCTTACAATTTCCATTCGCCATTCA
GGCTGCGCAACTGTTGGGAAGGGCGATCGGTGCGGGCCTCTTCGCTATTACGCCAGCTGGCGAAAGGGGG
ATGTGCTGCAAGGCGATTAAGTTGGGTAACGCCAGGGTTTTCCCAGTCACGACGTTGTAAAACGACGGCC
AGTGAATTGTAATACGACTCACTATAGGGCGAATTGGAGCTGGGAATGTGCGTGGTGTTTGTAAAATCGT
AATAATCACATAAATACAATCAACTCAAAATGATGAAACCAGCAAAAATAGAAACAAGAAAATGCGATTC
AAGTGAATAGGGCAACATTCCTCTTCATCTCATTCTTCAACTAAATTTAATTTGGCTTCCAGTTTTTTCT
CTATTCTTTTCCGTCTTCTTTCGTTCCTTTTCCAATTGCACTTTTTGTACCATAGGGACCCTCCGTCTTC
GTTTTTTTCTGCAAACAAAAGCGCCACCCTAACTATCATTCCGCTTTACAAAGGAAATGAGAAGAACGAA
CTGGGAGAGCCCAGGGTGGCCTTCTTCTTCGTTTGGTTTTTTAAGAGTCTCGGGTCCCGAGGGTCCATTC
AAAATTGAGAACATGCTGTTTTGTAGAAAACGAAAGGCGACATTCCGCAAGATTTGGGTGGTCTCCGACG
AGAGACGTTTAGCCCGATTGCCTGATTTATGACCATGTGCACTTTTACAGACTTGTTTAGTGTCAATATG
AAAAACGAATGTGCAAAACTGGTTGATGAAAGGCAAGCGTGAACTAGTACGTGTGAATCTGACATCTAAA
GTTGAATTATAAAAAACTCGTAGGGAAAATACGGTAATCCATTTATCAGACTCAATTCAAATAAATATTC
TGAAACACAGTATCAGAGTTCATAATCTGATGTTGCAATGTTATCAGTGAATTCAATTAGTTAGAATGTT
TCGCCGATAACCCTATTTAGTTTTCTTTCCCATTTCAGCGGAGAATAATTATTTTTTCATTCAGTGTTTC
AATTTATTTTTATTTTTCAGAAAATGGGTATTATTTCCATTATTTTCCTTCTTATTGGGTCTTCGACGGC
TGCAGTCCTCGAACATCAATTAATATGGAAAGAATCTAGAATGATTGAAATGATCAGAAATGGAGAATAT
CCTGCCTCGAGGCACCTTTGGTCTTTTATTGTCAACTTCCATTGGTTCTTCCATTGTTTCTGTTAAATTA
ATGAATTTTTCATAAAATAAAGACATTATACAATATAAAAATGAAGAATTTATTGAAAATAAACTGCCAG
AGAGAAAAAGTATGCAACACTCCCGCCGAGAGTGTTTGAAATGGTGTACGGTACATTTTCGTGCTAGGAG
TTAGATGTGCAGGCAGCAACGAGAGGGGGAGAGATTTTTTTGGGCCTTGTGAAATTAACGTGAGTTTTCT
GGTCATCTGACTAATCATGTTGGTTTTTTGTTGGTTTATTTTGTTTTTATCTTTGTTTTTATCCAGATTA
GGAAATTTAAATTTTATGAATTTATAATGAGGTCAAACATTCAGTCCCAGCGTTTTTCCTGTTCTCACTG
TTTAGTCGAATTTTTATTTTAGGCTTTCAACAAATGTTCTAACTGTCTTATTTGTGACCTCACTTTTTAT
ATTTTTTTAATTTTTAAAAATATTAGAAGTTTCTAGGATAATTTTTTCGACTTTTATTCTCTCTACCGTC
CGCACTCTTCTTACTTTTAAATTAAATTGTTTTTTTTTCAGTTGGGAAACACTTTGCTCATGCAAAAGAG
AATCGCCTTGTCGTTTCCAGAAGAAGTACTCGAGCACGTCTTCTCCTTCATCCAACTCGACAAGGACCGT
AACTCCGTCTCCCTCGTCTGCAAGTCCTGGTACGAGATCGAGCGTTGGTGCCGTCGTAAGGTCTTCATCG
GAAACTGCTACGCCGTCTCCCCAGCCACCGTCATCCGTCGTTTCCCAAAGGTCCGTTCCGTCGAGCTCAA
GGGAAAGCCACACGGCGCCGACTTCAACCTCGTCCCAGACGGATGGGGAGGATACGTCTACCCATGGATC
GAGGCCATGTCCTCCTCCTACACCTGGCTCGAGGAGATCCGTCTCAAGCGTATGGTCGTCACCGACGACT
GCCTCGAGCTCATCGCCAAGTCCTTCAAGAACTTCAAGGTCCTCGTCCTCTCCTCCTGCGAGGGATTCTC
CACCGACGGACTCGCCGCCATCGCCGCCACCTGCCGTAACCTCAAGGTAAGTTTAAACATATATATACTA
ACTAACCCTGATTATTTAAATTTTCAGGAGCTCGACCTCCGTGAGTCCGACGTCGACGAGGTCTCCGGAC
ACTGGCTCTCCCACTTCCCAGACACCTACACCTCCCTCGTCTCCCTCAACATCTCCTGCCTCGCCTCCGA
GGTCTCCTTCTCCGCCCTCGAGCGTCTCGTCACCCGTTGCCCAAACCTCAAGTCCCTCAAGCTCAACCGT
GCCGTCCCACTCGAGAAGCTCGCCACCCTCCTCCAACGTGCCCCACAACTCGAGGAGCTCGGAACCGGAG
GATACACCGCCGAGGTCCGTCCAGACGTCTACTCCGGACTCTCCGTCGCCCTCTCCGGATGCAAGGTAAG
TTTAAACAGTTCGGTACTAACTAACCATACATATTTAAATTTTCAGGAGCTCCGTTGCCTCTCCGGATTC
TGGGACGCCGTCCCAGCCTACCTCCCAGCCGTCTACTCCGTCTGCTCCCGTCTCACCACCCTCAACCTCT
CCTACGCCACCGTCCAATCCTACGACCTCGTCAAGCTCCTCTGCCAATGCCCAAAGCTCCAACGTCTCTG
GGTCCTCGACTACATCGAGGACGCCGGACTCGAGGTCCTCGCCTCCACCTGCAAGGACCTCCGTGAGCTC
CGTGTCTTCCCATCCGAGCCATTCGTCATGGAGCCAAACGTCGCCCTCACCGAGCAAGGACTCGTCTCCG
TCTCCATGGGATGCCCAAAGCTCGAGTCCGTCCTCTACTTCTGCCGTCAAATGACCAACGCCGCCCTCAT
CACCATCGCCCGTAACCGTCCAAACATGACCCGTTTCCGTCTCTGCATCATCGAGCCAAAGGCCCCAGAC
TACCTCACCCTCGAGCCACTCGACATCGGATTCGGAGCCATCGTCGAGCACTGCAAGGACCTCCGTCGTC
TCTCCCTCTCCGGACTCCTCACCGACAAGGTCTTCGAGTACATCGGAACCTACGCCAAGAAGATGGAGAT
GCTCTCCGTCGCCTTCGCCGGAGACTCCGACCTCGGACTCCACCACGTCCTCTCCGGATGCGACTCCCTC
CGTAAGCTCGAGATCCGTGACTGCCCATTCGGAGACAAGGCCCTCCTCGCCAACGCCTCCAAGCTCGAGA
CCATGCGTTCCCTCTGGATGTCCTCCTGCTCCGTCTCCTTCGGAGCCTGCAAGCTCCTCGGACAAAAGAT
GCCAAAGCTCAACGTCGAGGTCATCGACGAGCGTGGAGCCCCAGACTCCCGTCCAGAGTCCTGCCCAGTC
GAGCGTGTCTTCATCTACCGTACCGTCGCCGGACCACGTTTCGACATGCCAGGATTCGTCTGGAACATGG
ACCAAGACTCCACCATGCGTTTCTCCCGTCAAATCATCACCACCAACGGACTCGGAGGATAAGAGCTCCG
CATCGGCCGCTGTCATCAGATCGCCATCTCGCGCCCGTGCCTCTGACTTCTAAGTCCAATTACTCTTCAA
CATCCCTACATGCTCTTTCTCCCTGTGCTCCCACCCCCTATTTTTGTTATTATCAAAAAACTTCTCTTAA
TTTCTTTGTTTTTTAGCTTCTTTTAAGTCACCTCTAACAATGAAATTGTGTAGATTCAAAAATAGAATTA
ATTCGTAATAAAAAGTCGAAAAAAATTGTGCTCCCTCCCCCCATTAATAATAATTCTATCCCAAAATCTA
CACAATGTTCTGTGTACACTTCTTATGTTTTTTACTTCTGATAAATTTTTTTGAAACATCATAGAAAAAA
CCGCACACAAAATACCTTATCATATGTTACGTTTCAGTTTATGACCGCAATTTTTATTTCTTCGCACGTC
TGGGCCTCTCATGACGTCAAATCATGCTCATCGTGAAAAAGTTTTGGAGTATTTTTGGAATTTTTCAATC
AAGTGAAAGTTTATGAAATTAATTTTCCTGCTTTTGCTTTTTGGGGTTTCCCCTATTGTTTGTCAAGATT
TCGAGGACGGCGTTTTTCTTGCTAAAATCACAAGTATTGATGAGCACGATGCAAGAAAGATCGGAAGAAG
GTTTGGGTTTGAGGCTCAGTGGAAGGTGAGTAGAAGTTGATAATTTGAAAGTGGAGTAGTGTCTATGGGG
TTTTTGCCTTAAATGACAGAATACATTCCCAATATACCAAACATAACTGTTTGAATTCCCGCGGCGCATC
AGGCGGCCTATAACTTCGTATAGCATACATTATACGAAGTTATTACGTAGAGCTCGGTACCTCGTACGTA
ATACGACTCACTAGTCATTTTATATCTGAGTAGTACCTTTGCTTTAAATGTCCATAAAACTAATTTTATA
ATCAATAAAACAACGTTTGTAAATCAACTGAGTTTACAAGTAGAGACATTGAGGGATACTTTCACTATGC
TAAAGTGATAATCGACCAAATAATAACTTCACTTTGGTATTTATTCCTGTCTTATAAATGTTATGTATGA
ATTAAATTCATATGCATATGGCTCACTCTGACAATTTTTAATAATCTTCCAGATCAATATTGACTACCGA
TGCGGGTGGTCTTTTGCTTTGAATTCTGCTGAACTTTACACCCCGAACAGCAATGTGTGCTTCAGCCTAA
AAAAAAGTAAGTGTGTTAATCAGTGCCCCCGATTCTTCATTTTTTGCCCCTCTCTCCCGTTTCGTCGGCA
AAAGAAGAGAAAATAAAGATAAGTCTCAAGATAGGTTGGTAATCGCTAAAGTGGTTGTGTGGATAAGAGT
AGCAAAATGGCAGGAAGAGCACTTTGCGCGCACACACTGTACTCATTGTTCTGGATAAAATTCTCTCGTT
GTTTGCCGTCGGATGTCTGCCTCTCTGCATTGAGCCGGCTTCTTCACTATCTTTAGTTAACCTAAAATGC
CGTTTCTTTTCTCGTATCCCCACTATCCCGTTGAGGTTCTCTGCTCTCTTCGCTCCCTACCGCCAGCGAG
CAACTATCCGTGGGGGCGCCTTGCTCGGAAGATGGGGGGGAAGAAAGAAGATTTTTGCTATTTGCACTTG
AGAAAGAGACTTTTCCTGCGTCGATGGTCAGAGAACAGTGTGCAGACACTTTTCAGCTACCTAGAATTAC
AATTGGATATCCCCGCCTCCCAATCCACCCACCCAGGGAAAAAGAAGGGCTCGCCGAAAATCAAAGTTAT
CTCCAGGCTCGCGCATCCCACCGAGCGGTTGACTTCTCTCCACCACTTTTCATTTTAACCCTCGATCGTC
AGACACAGAAATGACAAGTTTGTACAAAAAAGCAGGCTTAATGAGTAAAGGAGAAGAACTTTTCACTGGA
GTTGTCCCAATTCTTGTTGAATTAGATGGTGATGTTAATGGGCACAAATTTTCTGTCAGTGGAGAGGGTG
AAGGTGATGCAACATACGGAAAACTTACCCTTAAATTTATTTGCACTACTGGAAAACTACCTGTTCCATG
GGTAAGTTTAAACATATATATACTAACTAACCCTGATTATTTAAATTTTCAGCCAACACTTGTCACTACT
TTCTGTTATGGTGTTCAATGCTTCTCGAGATACCCAGATCATATGAAACGGCATGACTTTTTCAAGAGTG
CCATGCCCGAAGGTTATGTACAGGAAAGAACTATATTTTTCAAAGATGACGGGAACTACAAGACACGTAA
GTTTAAACAGTTCGGTACTAACTAACCATACATATTTAAATTTTCAGGTGCTGAAGTCAAGTTTGAAGGT
GATACCCTTGTTAATAGAATCGAGTTAAAAGGTATTGATTTTAAAGAAGATGGAAACATTCTTGGACACA
AATTGGAATACAACTATAACTCACACAATGTATACATCATGGCAGACAAACAAAAGAATGGAATCAAAGT
TGTAAGTTTAAACATGATTTTACTAACTAACTAATCTGATTTAAATTTTCAGAACTTCAAAATTAGACAC
AACATTGAAGATGGAAGCGTTCAACTAGCAGACCATTATCAACAAAATACTCCAATTGGCGATGGCCCTG
TCCTTTTACCAGACAACCATTACCTGTCCACACAATCTGCCCTTTCGAAAGATCCCAACGAAAAGAGAGA
CCACATGGTCCTTCTTGAGTTTGTAACAGCTGCTGGGATTACACATGGCATGGATGAACTATACAAATAG
CATTCGTAGAATTCCAACTGAGCGCCGGTCGCTACCATTACCAACTTGTCTGGTGTCAAAAATAATAGGG
GCCGCTGTCATCAGAGTAAGTTTAAACTGAGTTCTACTAACTAACGAGTAATATTTAAATTTTCAGCATC
TCGCGCCCGTGCCTCTGACTTCTAAGTCCAATTACTCTTCAACATCCCTACATGCTCTTTCTCCCTGTGC
TCCCACCCCCTATTTTTGTTATTATCAAAAAACTTCTCTTAATTTCTTTGTTTTTTAGCTTCTTTTAAGT
CACCTCTAACAATGAAATTGTGTAGATTCAAAAATAGAATTAATTCGTAATAAAAAGTCGAAAAAAATTG
TGCTCCCTCCCCCCATTAATAATAATTCTATCCCAAAATCTACACAATGTTCTGTGTACACTTCTTATGT
TTTTTACTTCTGATAAATTTTTTTGAAACATCATAGAAAAAACCGCACACAAAATACCTTATCATATGTT
ACGTTTCAGTTTATGACCGCAATTTTTATTTCTTCGCACGTCTGGGCCTCTCATGACGTCAAATCATGCT
CATCGTGAAAAAGTTTTGGAGTATTTTTGGAATTTTTCAATCAAGTGAAAGTTTATGAAATTAATTTTCC
CGCTTTTGCTTTTTGGGGTTTCCCCTATTGTTTGTCAAGATTTCGAGGACGGCGTTTTTCTTGCTAAAAT
CACAAGTATTGATGAGCACGATGCAAGAAAGATCGGAAGAAGGTTTGGGTTTGAGGCTCAGTGGAAGGTG
AGTAGAAGTTGATAATTTGAAAGTGGAGTAGTGTCTATGGGGTTTTTGCCTTAAATGACAGAATACATTC
CCAATATACCAAACATAACTGTTTAGATCTTCGAATGCATCGCGCGCACCGTACGTCTCGAGGAATTCCT
GCAGGATATCTGGATCCACGAAGCTTCCCATGGTGACGTCACCGGTTCTAGATACCTAGGTGAGCTCTGG
TACCCTCTAGTCAAGGCCTTAAGTGAGTCGTATTACGGACTGGCCGTCGTTTTACAGGCCGGATGGGCCA
TGGCACCTTAACATTTCTAAATTTTAGTTTAATAAAAAAATTTTAAAATAATACGAGTTTTGAGACTAAC
TTTCAATAAAAACCAAAAAATTGCTTCAAAAAAGAGCTCGCGCCGATTTACGATAAACACAGCGCGCTAC
GACACTCCGAAAACCGCGCCGCACCATTACATTCTCCGCCCCACCGCACGGTTTGCGGAAGGCGATGAAA
TTGCTGGGCCTAAAATTTTAACCCTTTTTTTCCCGTTTTTCAACTGTTTTCCCGATTTTTTCGATATTTT
TTTCAGGTTTTTAGTTAGAAAAGTATATAAAAATTGCATTATTTGTAGTTTTCGCTCGTAATTTGTGATA
GAAAACGGCCAATTTGCCTAGATTTGTGATTCTACCAAGTGGAATTTTTGGGAAAATATCAATATTCCAC
GATTTTTATTCAAATCATAACGTTTCGAAATTATCAGCTTAAATAAAACTAAAATAAATAATAAAATACT
AAAAACCCTGAATTTCTCGGTTCTCGGTTCAGCTTGAGTTCGTTCTATACACGTTATCGATTTTTGTCAT
TTCGTTTAATCATGGGTTTTGATTCATTTTAAATATGAAATTTGATTTATTCCTCGTTTCGAAGTTGGTT
TGTCTTGTCCGGCCGGTAAACAAATGTTATTAAAAAAAATAATAAATTTCGAAATTTTTCGTAATGTTCC
GCAATCGTGTTTTTCCGTTTATCTCGTCTTCCCTTCCTTCAAATATACTATTTATTTTCTCAATTCACAT
ATTTTCAGCCAGCCCTGCTCAACAAGTGGAATAAAAATGATTGAACAAGATGGATTGCACGCAGGTTCTC
CGGCCGCTTGGGTGGAGAGGCTATTCGGCTATGACTGGGCACAACAGACAATCGGCTGCTCTGATGCCGC
CGTGTTCCGGCTGTCAGCGCAGGGGCGCCCGGTTCTTTTTGTCAAGACCGACCTGTCCGGTGCCCTGAAT
GAACTGCAGGACGAGGCAGCGCGGCTATCGTGGCTGGCCACGACGGGCGTTCCTTGCGCAGCTGTGCTCG
ACGTTGTCACTGAAGCGGGAAGGGACTGGCTGCTATTGGGCGAAGTGCCGGGGCAGGATCTCCTGTCATC
TCACCTTGCTCCTGCCGAGAAAGTATCCATCATGGCTGATGCAATGCGGCGGCTGCATACGCTTGATCCG
GCTACCTGCCCATTCGACCACCAAGCGAAACATCGCATCGAGCGAGCACGTACTCGGATGGAAGCCGGTC
TTGTCGATCAGGATGATCTGGACGAAGAGCATCAGGGGCTCGCACCAGCCGAACTGTTCGCCAGGCTCAA
GGCGCGCATGCCCGACGGCGAGGATCTCGTCGTGACCCATGGCGATGCCTGCTTGCCGAATATCATGGTG
GAAAATGGCCGCTTTTCTGGATTCATCGACTGTGGCCGGCTGGGTGTGGCGGACCGCTATCAGGACATAG
CGTTGGCTACCCGTGATATTGCTGAAGAGCTTGGCGGCGAATGGGCTGACCGCTTCCTCGTGCTTTACGG
TATCGCCGCTCCCGATTCGCAGCGCATCGCCTTCTATCGCCTTCTTGACGAGTTCTTCTGAGTCCAATTA
CTCTTCAACATCCCTACATGCTCTTTCTCCCTGTGCTCCCACCCCCTATTTTTGTTATTATCAAAAAACT
TCTCTTAATTTCTTTGTTTTTTAGCTTCTTTTAAGCCACCTCTAACAATGAAATTGTGTAGATTCAAAAA
TAGAATTAATTCGTAATAAAAAGTCGAAAAAAATTGTGCTCCCTCCCCCCATTAATAATAATTCTATCCC
AAAATCTACACAATGTTCTGTGTACACTTCTTATGTTTTTTACTTCTGATAAATTTTTTTGAAACATCAT
AGAAAAAACCGCACACAAAATACCTTATCATATGTTACGTTTCAGTTTATGACCGCAATTTTTATTTCTT
CGCACGTCTGGGCCTCTCATGACGTCAAATCATGCTCATCGTGAAAAAGTTTTGGAGTATTTTTGGAATT
TTTCAATCAAGTGAAAGTTTATGAAATTAATTTTCCTGCTTTTGCTTTTTGGGGTTTCCCCTATTGTTTG
TCAAGATTTCGAGGACGGCGTTTTTCTTGCTAAAATCACAAGTATTGATGAGCACGATGCAAGAAAGATC
GGAAGAAGGTTTGGGTTTGAGGCTCAGTGGAAGGTGAGTAGAAGTTGATAATTTGAAAGTGGAGTAGTGT
CTATGGGGTTTTTGCCTTAAATGACAGAATACATTCCCAATATACCAAACATAACTGTTTCTCGAGGTCG
ACAGGCCTGCATGCGTCGACATAACTTCGTATAGCATACATTATACGAAGTTATAGTTGCAGGACCACTG
CGATTTGGAGTACCGCGACCGTATGGTTGCTAGTAGATCATCTAACCTGGCTACTGTGGTTCAAAGCACA
ACAGATTATGTGTACTATGAGTACATGGGAAATATTACTGTTGGAACTCCTGATCAAAACTTTATTGTTG
TATTAGATACCGGATCAGCCAATCTCTTAATTCCAGGAACTAATTGCACGTTAGTATTCCTGTTTTGAAA
TTGAATAACGTTTGTGATCACAATTTTTCGAAAGTTTTTTACAGAACGTACTGTGAGAAAAAGAGATTAT
TTAATGAAAAAGCTTCATCCACATATATTGCAACCAACCGCCCATGGCAGATCAAATATGCTAGCGGTGA
TGCCTACGGGACATTGGGAATTGACACTGTTAAGGTTATTTGATGGAAATTCTGAAATTTTACATATTTA
AATGCATAAATAAATTGTAAAAAAGTATTAACAAAAATTTAATTAGGAGTAAATTCGTGTCTGGTACTGT
GAATAACTTTTCTTGGAGTCATCTAGGATAAAATGGAATTTTCAGATCGGTGGATCAGGAGAAGCACAAC
TCGCTATTCCAAGATCATACCTTGGTGTTGCAGACACTGTCGGATCAGATTTCAAATGGGTTCGTTTTTT
TCAAGTTCCTTCACTTTCACTATTTTGCATTTGCAGAGCCCAAAAGAGGGAATCTTTGGTCTTGCATTTA
CTGCATTAGCTGTTGACAACATTACCCCTCCAATCATCAACGCTGTACCCAGCTTTTGTTCCCTTTAGTG
AGGGTTAATTTCGAGCTTGGCGTAATCATGGTCATAGCTGTTTCCTGTGTGAAATTGTTATCCGCTCACA
ATTCCACACAACATACGAGCCGGAAGCATAAAGTGTAAAGCCTGGGGTGCCTAATGAGTGAGCTAACTCA
CATTAATTGCGTTGCGCTCACTGCCCGCTTTCCAGTCGGGAAACCTGTCGTGCCAGCTGCATTAATGAAT
CGGCCAACGCGCGGGGAGAGGCGGTTTGCGTATTGGGCGCTCTTCCGCTTCCTCGCTCACTGACTCGCTG
CGCTCGGTCGTTCGGCTGCGGCGAGCGGTATCAGCTCACTCAAAGGCGGTAATACGGTTATCCACAGAAT
CAGGGGATAACGCAGGAAAGAACATGTGAGCAAAAGGCCAGCAAAAGGCCAGGAACCGTAAAAAGGCCGC
GTTGCTGGCGTTTTTCCATAGGCTCCGCCCCCCTGACGAGCATCACAAAAATCGACGCTCAAGTCAGAGG
TGGCGAAACCCGACAGGACTATAAAGATACCAGGCGTTTCCCCCTGGAAGCTCCCTCGTGCGCTCTCCTG
TTCCGACCCTGCCGCTTACCGGATACCTGTCCGCCTTTCTCCCTTCGGGAAGCGTGGCGCTTTCTCATAG
CTCACGCTGTAGGTATCTCAGTTCGGTGTAGGTCGTTCGCTCCAAGCTGGGCTGTGTGCACGAACCCCCC
GTTCAGCCCGACCGCTGCGCCTTATCCGGTAACTATCGTCTTGAGTCCAACCCGGTAAGACACGACTTAT
CGCCACTGGCAGCAGCCACTGGTAACAGGATTAGCAGAGCGAGGTATGTAGGCGGTGCTACAGAGTTCTT
GAAGTGGTGGCCTAACTACGGCTACACTAGAAGAACAGTATTTGGTATCTGCGCTCTGCTGAAGCCAGTT
ACCTTCGGAAAAAGAGTTGGTAGCTCTTGATCCGGCAAACAAACCACCGCTGGTAGCGGTGGTTTTTTTG
TTTGCAAGCAGCAGATTACGCGCAGAAAAAAAGGATCTCAAGAAGATCCTTTGATCTTTTCTACGGGGTC
TGACGCTCAGTGGAACGAAAACTCACGTTAAGGGATTTTGGTCATGAGATTATCAAAAAGGATCTTCACC
TAGATCCTTTTAAATTAAAAATGAAGTTTTAAATCAATCTAAAGTATATATGAGTAAACTTGGTCTGACA
GTTACCAATGCTTAATCAGTGAGGCACCTATCTCAGCGATCTGTCTATTTCGTTCATCCATAGTTGCCTG
ACTCCCCGTCGTGTAGATAACTACGATACGGGAGGGCTTACCATCTGGCCCCAGTGCTGCAATGATACCG
CGAGACCCACGCTCACCGGCTCCAGATTTATCAGCAATAAACCAGCCAGCCGGAAGGGCCGAGCGCAGAA
GTGGTCCTGCAACTTTATCCGCCTCCATCCAGTCTATTAATTGTTGCCGGGAAGCTAGAGTAAGTAGTTC
GCCAGTTAATAGTTTGCGCAACGTTGTTGCCATTGCTACAGGCATCGTGGTGTCACGCTCGTCGTTTGGT
ATGGCTTCATTCAGCTCCGGTTCCCAACGATCAAGGCGAGTTACATGATCCCCCATGTTGTGCAAAAAAG
CGGTTAGCTCCTTCGGTCCTCCGATCGTTGTCAGAAGTAAGTTGGCCGCAGTGTTATCACTCATGGTTAT
GGCAGCACTGCATAATTCTCTTACTGTCATGCCATCCGTAAGATGCTTTTCTGTGACTGGTGAGTACTCA
ACCAAGTCATTCTGAGAATAGTGTATGCGGCGACCGAGTTGCTCTTGCCCGGCGTCAATACGGGATAATA
CCGCGCCACATAGCAGAACTTTAAAAGTGCTCATCATTGGAAAACGTTCTTCGGGGCGAAAACTCTCAAG
GATCTTACCGCTGTTGAGATCCAGTTCGATGTAACCCACTCGTGCACCCAACTGATCTTCAGCATCTTTT
ACTTTCACCAGCGTTTCTGGGTGAGCAAAAACAGGAAGGCAAAATGCCGCAAAAAAGGGAATAAGGGCGA
CACGGAAATGTTGAATACTCATACTCTTCCTTTTTCAATATTATTGAAGCATTTATCAGGGTTATTGTCT
CATGAGCGGATACATATTTGAATGTATTTAGAAAAATAAACAAATAGGGGTTCCGCGCACATTTCCCCGA
AAAGTGCCAC
Features (pLannotate 1.2.2; 24 found; start..end, strand, type, name):
      4..432     +  rep_origin     f1 ori (sequence partly withheld): f1 bacteriophage origin of replication; arrow indicates direction of (+) strand synthesis
    463..620     -  CDS            lacZα (fragment): LacZα fragment of β-galactosidase; lacZ fragment
    623..641     +  promoter       T7 promoter: promoter for bacteriophage T7 RNA polymerase
   1605..2204    +  promoter       eft-3 promoter: eft-3; promoter for the C. elegans elongation factor 1α gene (Mitrovich and Anderson, 2000)
   2213..4096    +  CDS            TIR1: TIR1_ARATH - Also known as FBL1, WEI1. Experimental evidence at protein level: Swiss-Prot protein existence level 1. Auxin receptor that mediates Aux/IAA proteins proteasomal degradation and auxin-regulated transcription. The SCF(TIR1) E3 ubiquitin ligase complex is involved in auxin-mediated signaling pathway that regulate root and hypocotyl growth, lateral root formation, cell elongation, and gravitropism. Appears to allow pericycle cells to overcome G2 arrest prior to lateral root development. Plays a role in ethylene signaling in roots. Confers sensitivity to the virulent bacterial pathoge
   4616..4768    +  CDS            aex-5 (fragment): AEX5_CAEEL - Also known as kpc-3 From Caenorhabditis elegans.
   4893..4926    +  protein_bind   loxP: Cre-mediated recombination occurs in the 8-bp core sequence (GCATACAT). Cre recombinase
   5947..5971    +  protein_bind   attB1: mutant version of attB; recombination site for the Gateway® BP reaction BP Clonase™
   5977..6837    +  CDS            sg25: sg25 is a basic (constitutively fluorescent) green fluorescent protein published in 1997, derived from Aequorea victoria.
   7458..7610    +  CDS            aex-5 (fragment): AEX5_CAEEL - Also known as kpc-3 From Caenorhabditis elegans.
   7862..7879    +  CDS            lacZα (fragment): LacZα fragment of β-galactosidase; lacZ fragment
   8700..9491    +  CDS            neo: KKA2_KLEPN - Also known as kan, nptII. Experimental evidence at protein level: Swiss-Prot protein existence level 1. Resistance to kanamycin, neomycin, paromomycin, ribostamycin, butirosin and gentamicin B. From Klebsiella pneumoniae.
   9944..10096   +  CDS            aex-5 (fragment): AEX5_CAEEL - Also known as kpc-3 From Caenorhabditis elegans.
  10224..10257   +  protein_bind   loxP: Cre-mediated recombination occurs in the 8-bp core sequence (GCATACAT). Cre recombinase
  10278..10460   +  CDS            asp-6 (fragment): ASP6_CAEEL - Experimental evidence at protein level: Swiss-Prot protein existence level 1. Aspartic protease. From Caenorhabditis elegans.
  10496..11020   +  CDS            apr-2 (fragment): ASP2_NECAM - Also known as ncpI From Necator americanus (Human hookworm).
  11035..11053   -  promoter       T3 promoter: promoter for bacteriophage T3 RNA polymerase
  11096..11118   -  protein_bind   lac operator (fragment): The lac repressor binds to the lac operator to inhibit transcription in E. coli. This inhibition can be relieved by adding lactose or isopropyl-β-D-thiogalactopyranoside (IPTG). lac repressor encoded by lacI
  11122..11152   -  promoter       lac promoter: promoter for the E. coli lac operon
  11167..11188   -  protein_bind   CAP binding site: CAP binding activates transcription in the presence of cAMP. E. coli catabolite activator protein
  11201..11293   -  CDS            lacI (fragment): lac repressor; lacI; The lac repressor binds to the lac operator to inhibit transcription in E. coli. This inhibition can be relieved by adding lactose or isopropyl-β-D-thiogalactopyranoside (IPTG).
  11476..12064   -  rep_origin     ori: high-copy-number ColE1/pMB1/pBR322/pUC origin of replication
  12235..13095   -  CDS            AmpR: β-lactamase; bla; confers resistance to ampicillin, carbenicillin, and related antibiotics
  13096..13200   -  promoter       AmpR promoter: bla
