[The description below was written by a language model from this plasmid's Addgene catalogue record and pLannotate feature annotations shown in this document.]
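Description:
pTN14 is a 13.2 kb worm expression plasmid that provides the mutant Arabidopsis thaliana auxin receptor TIR1 for the auxin-inducible degron 2 (AID2) system in Caenorhabditis elegans. The backbone is listed as unknown. The annotated bacterial elements, namely a high-copy ColE1/pUC origin, an f1 origin, AmpR with its own promoter, lacZα fragments, the lac promoter/operator and flanking T7 and T3 promoters, are typical of a pBluescript-style cloning vector. It is propagated in E. coli under ampicillin selection.

The payload is a TIR1 coding sequence placed directly downstream of the C. elegans eft-3 (elongation factor 1α) promoter, which drives broad, strong expression. The record is inconsistent about the mutation: the purpose field gives F79G, while the insert name gives F74G. The feature table does not settle which is correct. In AID2, an engineered TIR1 of this kind responds to a modified auxin analogue and recruits degron-tagged target proteins to the SCF ubiquitin ligase for proteasomal degradation.

Downstream of TIR1, two loxP sites in the same orientation bracket a roughly 5 kb segment. This segment contains a GFP-type green fluorescent protein CDS preceded by an attB1 site, and a neo (neomycin/G418 resistance) CDS. The promoters for these two genes are not annotated. The arrangement suggests a selection and visual marker cassette for identifying transgenic worms that Cre can later excise, though the record does not state this. The repeated short "aex-5" hits after each of the three coding sequences, and the asp-6 and apr-2 fragment hits beyond the second loxP, probably reflect C. elegans genomic sequence such as 3′ regulatory regions or flanking DNA. Their function, and the method of genomic integration, are not specified.
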