Addgene plasmid #178945: pTN14
Purpose: Expresses AtTIR1(F79G) in C elegans
Depositing lab: Masato Kanemaki. Depositing organization: National Institute of Genetics. Publication: The auxin-inducible degron 2 (AID2) system enables controlled protein knockdown during embryogenesis and development in Caenorhabditis elegans. Negishi T, Kitagawa S, Horii N, Tanaka Y, Haruta N, Sugimoto A, Sawa H, Hayashi KI, Harata M, Kanemaki MT. Genetics. 2021 Dec 2. pii: 6448232. doi: 10.1093/genetics/iyab218. PubMed 34865044.
Backbone
  Vector backbone: Unknown
  Vector type: Worm Expression
Growth in bacteria
  Bacterial resistance: Ampicillin, 100 μg/mL
  Growth temperature: 37°C
  Growth strain: DH5alpha
  Copy number: High Copy
Gene/Insert
  Gene/Insert name: AtTIR1(F74G)
Terms and licenses: Academic/Nonprofit Terms; Industry Terms: Not Available to Industry
How to cite: pTN14 was a gift from Masato Kanemaki (Addgene plasmid # 178945 ; http://n2t.net/addgene:178945 ; RRID:Addgene_178945)
